>Addgene plasmid #179915 | pX459-sg-CMV51 | addgene full sequence | sequence record 358498 | Addgene NGS Result
GAGGGCCTATTTCCCATGATTCCTTCATATTTGCATATACGATACAAGGCTGTTAGAGAGATAATTGGAA
TTAATTTGACTGTAAACACAAAGATATTAGTACAAAATACGTGACGTAGAAAGTAATAATTTCTTGGGTA
GTTTGCAGTTTTAAAATTATGTTTTAAAATGGACTATCATATGCTTACCGTAACTTGAAAGTATTTCGAT
TTCTTGGCTTTATATATCTTGTGGAAAGGACGAAACACCGGATAGCGGTTTGACTCACGGTTTTAGAGCT
AGAAATAGCAAGTTAAAATAAGGCTAGTCCGTTATCAACTTGAAAAAGTGGCACCGAGTCGGTGCTTTTT
TGTTTTAGAGCTAGAAATAGCAAGTTAAAATAAGGCTAGTCCGTTTTTAGCGCGTGCGCCAATTCTGCAG
ACAAATGGCTCTAGAGGTACCCGTTACATAACTTACGGTAAATGGCCCGCCTGGCTGACCGCCCAACGAC
CCCCGCCCATTGACGTCAATAGTAACGCCAATAGGGACTTTCCATTGACGTCAATGGGTGGAGTATTTAC
GGTAAACTGCCCACTTGGCAGTACATCAAGTGTATCATATGCCAAGTACGCCCCCTATTGACGTCAATGA
CGGTAAATGGCCCGCCTGGCATTGTGCCCAGTACATGACCTTATGGGACTTTCCTACTTGGCAGTACATC
TACGTATTAGTCATCGCTATTACCATGGTCGAGGTGAGCCCCACGTTCTGCTTCACTCTCCCCATCTCCC
CCCCCTCCCCACCCCCAATTTTGTATTTATTTATTTTTTAATTATTTTGTGCAGCGATGGGGGCGGGGGG
GGGGGGGGGGCGCGCGCCRGGGGGGGSGGGGGGGGGSGGGGGGGGGGGSGGGGSGRGGCGGRGAGGKGCG
GCGGCAGCCAATCAGAGCGGCGCGCTCCGAAAGTTTCCTTTTATGGCGAGGCGGCGGCGGCGGCGGCCCT
ATAAAAAGCGAAGCGCGCGGCGGGCGGGAGTCGCTGCGCGCTGCCTTCGCCCCGTGCCCCGCTCCGCCGC
CGCCTCGCGCCGCCCGCCCCGGCTCTGACTGACCGCGTTACTCCCACAGGTGAGCGGGCGGGACGGCCCT
TCTCCTCCGGGCTGTAATTAGCTGAGCAAGAGGTAAGGGTTTAAGGGATGGTTGGTTGGTGGGGTATTAA
TGTTTAATTACCTGGAGCACCTGCCTGAAATCACTTTTTTTCAGGTTGGACCGGTGCCACCATGGACTAT
AAGGACCACGACGGAGACTACAAGGATCATGATATTGATTACAAAGACGATGACGATAAGATGGCCCCAA
AGAAGAAGCGGAAGGTCGGTATCCACGGAGTCCCAGCAGCCGACAAGAAGTACAGCATCGGCCTGGACAT
CGGCACCAACTCTGTGGGCTGGGCCGTGATCACCGACGAGTACAAGGTGCCCAGCAAGAAATTCAAGGTG
CTGGGCAACACCGACCGGCACAGCATCAAGAAGAACCTGATCGGAGCCCTGCTGTTCGACAGCGGCGAAA
CAGCCGAGGCCACCCGGCTGAAGAGAACCGCCAGAAGAAGATACACCAGACGGAAGAACCGGATCTGCTA
TCTGCAAGAGATCTTCAGCAACGAGATGGCCAAGGTGGACGACAGCTTCTTCCACAGACTGGAAGAGTCC
TTCCTGGTGGAAGAGGATAAGAAGCACGAGCGGCACCCCATCTTCGGCAACATCGTGGACGAGGTGGCCT
ACCACGAGAAGTACCCCACCATCTACCACCTGAGAAAGAAACTGGTGGACAGCACCGACAAGGCCGACCT
GCGGCTGATCTATCTGGCCCTGGCCCACATGATCAAGTTCCGGGGCCACTTCCTGATCGAGGGCGACCTG
AACCCCGACAACAGCGACGTGGACAAGCTGTTCATCCAGCTGGTGCAGACCTACAACCAGCTGTTCGAGG
AAAACCCCATCAACGCCAGCGGCGTGGACGCCAAGGCCATCCTGTCTGCCAGACTGAGCAAGAGCAGACG
GCTGGAAAATCTGATCGCCCAGCTGCCCGGCGAGAAGAAGAATGGCCTGTTCGGAAACCTGATTGCCCTG
AGCCTGGGCCTGACCCCCAACTTCAAGAGCAACTTCGACCTGGCCGAGGATGCCAAACTGCAGCTGAGCA
AGGACACCTACGACGACGACCTGGACAACCTGCTGGCCCAGATCGGCGACCAGTACGCCGACCTGTTTCT
GGCCGCCAAGAACCTGTCCGACGCCATCCTGCTGAGCGACATCCTGAGAGTGAACACCGAGATCACCAAG
GCCCCCCTGAGCGCCTCTATGATCAAGAGATACGACGAGCACCACCAGGACCTGACCCTGCTGAAAGCTC
TCGTGCGGCAGCAGCTGCCTGAGAAGTACAAAGAGATTTTCTTCGACCAGAGCAAGAACGGCTACGCCGG
CTACATTGACGGCGGAGCCAGCCAGGAAGAGTTCTACAAGTTCATCAAGCCCATCCTGGAAAAGATGGAC
GGCACCGAGGAACTGCTCGTGAAGCTGAACAGAGAGGACCTGCTGCGGAAGCAGCGGACCTTCGACAACG
GCAGCATCCCCCACCAGATCCACCTGGGAGAGCTGCACGCCATTCTGCGGCGGCAGGAAGATTTTTACCC
ATTCCTGAAGGACAACCGGGAAAAGATCGAGAAGATCCTGACCTTCCGCATCCCCTACTACGTGGGCCCT
CTGGCCAGGGGAAACAGCAGATTCGCCTGGATGACCAGAAAGAGCGAGGAAACCATCACCCCCTGGAACT
TCGAGGAAGTGGTGGACAAGGGCGCTTCCGCCCAGAGCTTCATCGAGCGGATGACCAACTTCGATAAGAA
CCTGCCCAACGAGAAGGTGCTGCCCAAGCACAGCCTGCTGTACGAGTACTTCACCGTGTATAACGAGCTG
ACCAAAGTGAAATACGTGACCGAGGGAATGAGAAAGCCCGCCTTCCTGAGCGGCGAGCAGAAAAAGGCCA
TCGTGGACCTGCTGTTCAAGACCAACCGGAAAGTGACCGTGAAGCAGCTGAAAGAGGACTACTTCAAGAA
AATCGAGTGCTTCGACTCCGTGGAAATCTCCGGCGTGGAAGATCGGTTCAACGCCTCCCTGGGCACATAC
CACGATCTGCTGAAAATTATCAAGGACAAGGACTTCCTGGACAATGAGGAAAACGAGGACATTCTGGAAG
ATATCGTGCTGACCCTGACACTGTTTGAGGACAGAGAGATGATCGAGGAACGGCTGAAAACCTATGCCCA
CCTGTTCGACGACAAAGTGATGAAGCAGCTGAAGCGGCGGAGATACACCGGCTGGGGCAGGCTGAGCCGG
AAGCTGATCAACGGCATCCGGGACAAGCAGTCCGGCAAGACAATCCTGGATTTCCTGAAGTCCGACGGCT
TCGCCAACAGAAACTTCATGCAGCTGATCCACGACGACAGCCTGACCTTTAAAGAGGACATCCAGAAAGC
CCAGGTGTCCGGCCAGGGCGATAGCCTGCACGAGCACATTGCCAATCTGGCCGGCAGCCCCGCCATTAAG
AAGGGCATCCTGCAGACAGTGAAGGTGGTGGACGAGCTCGTGAAAGTGATGGGCCGGCACAAGCCCGAGA
ACATCGTGATCGAAATGGCCAGAGAGAACCAGACCACCCAGAAGGGACAGAAGAACAGCCGCGAGAGAAT
GAAGCGGATCGAAGAGGGCATCAAAGAGCTGGGCAGCCAGATCCTGAAAGAACACCCCGTGGAAAACACC
CAGCTGCAGAACGAGAAGCTGTACCTGTACTACCTGCAGAATGGGCGGGATATGTACGTGGACCAGGAAC
TGGACATCAACCGGCTGTCCGACTACGATGTGGACCATATCGTGCCTCAGAGCTTTCTGAAGGACGACTC
CATCGACAACAAGGTGCTGACCAGAAGCGACAAGAACCGGGGCAAGAGCGACAACGTGCCCTCCGAAGAG
GTCGTGAAGAAGATGAAGAACTACTGGCGGCAGCTGCTGAACGCCAAGCTGATTACCCAGAGAAAGTTCG
ACAATCTGACCAAGGCCGAGAGAGGCGGCCTGAGCGAACTGGATAAGGCCGGCTTCATCAAGAGACAGCT
GGTGGAAACCCGGCAGATCACAAAGCACGTGGCACAGATCCTGGACTCCCGGATGAACACTAAGTACGAC
GAGAATGACAAGCTGATCCGGGAAGTGAAAGTGATCACCCTGAAGTCCAAGCTGGTGTCCGATTTCCGGA
AGGATTTCCAGTTTTACAAAGTGCGCGAGATCAACAACTACCACCACGCCCACGACGCCTACCTGAACGC
CGTCGTGGGAACCGCCCTGATCAAAAAGTACCCTAAGCTGGAAAGCGAGTTCGTGTACGGCGACTACAAG
GTGTACGACGTGCGGAAGATGATCGCCAAGAGCGAGCAGGAAATCGGCAAGGCTACCGCCAAGTACTTCT
TCTACAGCAACATCATGAACTTTTTCAAGACCGAGATTACCCTGGCCAACGGCGAGATCCGGAAGCGGCC
TCTGATCGAGACAAACGGCGAAACCGGGGAGATCGTGTGGGATAAGGGCCGGGATTTTGCCACCGTGCGG
AAAGTGCTGAGCATGCCCCAAGTGAATATCGTGAAAAAGACCGAGGTGCAGACAGGCGGCTTCAGCAAAG
AGTCTATCCTGCCCAAGAGGAACAGCGATAAGCTGATCGCCAGAAAGAAGGACTGGGACCCTAAGAAGTA
CGGCGGCTTCGACAGCCCCACCGTGGCCTATTCTGTGCTGGTGGTGGCCAAAGTGGAAAAGGGCAAGTCC
AAGAAACTGAAGAGTGTGAAAGAGCTGCTGGGGATCACCATCATGGAAAGAAGCAGCTTCGAGAAGAATC
CCATCGACTTTCTGGAAGCCAAGGGCTACAAAGAAGTGAAAAAGGACCTGATCATCAAGCTGCCTAAGTA
CTCCCTGTTCGAGCTGGAAAACGGCCGGAAGAGAATGCTGGCCTCTGCCGGCGAACTGCAGAAGGGAAAC
GAACTGGCCCTGCCCTCCAAATATGTGAACTTCCTGTACCTGGCCAGCCACTATGAGAAGCTGAAGGGCT
CCCCCGAGGATAATGAGCAGAAACAGCTGTTTGTGGAACAGCACAAGCACTACCTGGACGAGATCATCGA
GCAGATCAGCGAGTTCTCCAAGAGAGTGATCCTGGCCGACGCTAATCTGGACAAAGTGCTGTCCGCCTAC
AACAAGCACCGGGATAAGCCCATCAGAGAGCAGGCCGAGAATATCATCCACCTGTTTACCCTGACCAATC
TGGGAGCCCCTGCCGCCTTCAAGTACTTTGACACCACCATCGACCGGAAGAGGTACACCAGCACCAAAGA
GGTGCTGGACGCCACCCTGATCCACCAGAGCATCACCGGCCTGTACGAGACACGGATCGACCTGTCTCAG
CTGGGAGGCGACAAAAGGCCGGCGGCCACGAAAAAGGCCGGCCAGGCAAAAAAGAAAAAGGAATTCGGCA
GTGGAGAGGGCAGAGGAAGTCTGCTAACATGCGGTGACGTCGAGGAGAATCCTGGCCCAATGACCGAGTA
CAAGCCCACGGTGCGCCTCGCCACCCGCGACGACGTCCCCAGGGCCGTACGCACCCTCGCCGCCGCGTTC
GCCGACTACCCCGCCACGCGCCACACCGTCGATCCGGACCGCCACATCGAGCGGGTCACCGAGCTGCAAG
AACTCTTCCTCACGCGCGTCGGGCTCGACATCGGCAAGGTGTGGGTCGCGGACGACGGCGCCGCGGTGGC
GGTCTGGACCACGCCGGAGAGCGTCGAAGCGGGGGCGGTGTTCGCCGAGATCGGCCCGCGCATGGCCGAG
TTGAGCGGTTCCCGGCTGGCCGCGCAGCAACAGATGGAAGGCCTCCTGGCGCCGCACCGGCCCAAGGAGC
CCGCGTGGTTCCTGGCCACCGTCGGAGTCTCGCCCGACCACCAGGGCAAGGGTCTGGGCAGCGCCGTCGT
GCTCCCCGGAGTGGAGGCGGCCGAGCGCGCCGGGGTGCCCGCCTTCCTGGAGACCTCCGCGCCCCGCAAC
CTCCCCTTCTACGAGCGGCTCGGCTTCACCGTCACCGCCGACGTCGAGGTGCCCGAAGGACCGCGCACCT
GGTGCATGACCCGCAAGCCCGGTGCCTGAGAATTCTAACTAGAGCTCGCTGATCAGCCTCGACTGTGCCT
TCTAGTTGCCAGCCATCTGTTGTTTGCCCCTCCCCCGTGCCTTCCTTGACCCTGGAAGGTGCCACTCCCA
CTGTCCTTTCCTAATAAAATGAGGAAATTGCATCGCATTGTCTGAGTAGGTGTCATTCTATTCTGGGGGG
TGGGGTGGGGCAGGACAGCAAGGGGGAGGATTGGGAAGAGAATAGCAGGCATGCTGGGGAGCGGCCGCAG
GAACCCCTAGTGATGGAGTTGGCCACTCCCTCTCTGCGCGCTCGCTCGCTCACTGAGGCCGGGCGACCAA
AGGTCGCCCGACGCCCGGGCTTTGCCCGGGCGGCCTCAGTGAGCGAGCGAGCGCGCAGCTGCCTGCAGGG
GCGCCTGATGCGGTATTTTCTCCTTACGCATCTGTGCGGTATTTCACACCGCATA
[95 nt withheld, positions 6636-6730]
T
[46 nt withheld, positions 6732-6777]
C
[141 nt withheld, positions 6779-6919]
CCTTTGACGTTGGAGTCCACGTTCTTT
[37 nt withheld, positions 6947-6983]
ACTCTATCTCGGGCTATTCTTTTGATTTATAAGGGATTTTGCCGATTTCGGTCTATTGGTTAAAAAATGA
GCTGATTTAACAAAAATTTAACGCGAATTTTAACAAAATATTAACGTTTACAATTTTATGGTGCACTCTC
AGTACAATCTGCTCTGATGCCGCATAGTTAAGCCAGCCCCGACACCCGCCAACACCCGCTGACGCGCCCT
GACGGGCTTGTCTGCTCCCGGCATCCGCTTACAGACAAGCTGTGACCGTCTCCGGGAGCTGCATGTGTCA
GAGGTTTTCACCGTCATCACCGAAACGCGCGAGACGAAAGGGCCTCGTGATACGCCTATTTTTATAGGTT
AATGTCATGATAATAATGGTTTCTTAGACGTCAGGTGGCACTTTTCGGGGAAATGTGCGCGGAACCCCTA
TTTGTTTATTTTTCTAAATACATTCAAATATGTATCCGCTCATGAGACAATAACCCTGATAAATGCTTCA
ATAATATTGAAAAAGGAAGAGTATGAGTATTCAACATTTCCGTGTCGCCCTTATTCCCTTTTTTGCGGCA
TTTTGCCTTCCTGTTTTTGCTCACCCAGAAACGCTGGTGAAAGTAAAAGATGCTGAAGATCAGTTGGGTG
CACGAGTGGGTTACATCGAACTGGATCTCAACAGCGGTAAGATCCTTGAGAGTTTTCGCCCCGAAGAACG
TTTTCCAATGATGAGCACTTTTAAAGTTCTGCTATGTGGCGCGGTATTATCCCGTATTGACGCCGGGCAA
GAGCAACTCGGTCGCCGCATACACTATTCTCAGAATGACTTGGTTGAGTACTCACCAGTCACAGAAAAGC
ATCTTACGGATGGCATGACAGTAAGAGAATTATGCAGTGCTGCCATAACCATGAGTGATAACACTGCGGC
CAACTTACTTCTGACAACGATCGGAGGACCGAAGGAGCTAACCGCTTTTTTGCACAACATGGGGGATCAT
GTAACTCGCCTTGATCGTTGGGAACCGGAGCTGAATGAAGCCATACCAAACGACGAGCGTGACACCACGA
TGCCTGTAGCAATGGCAACAACGTTGCGCAAACTATTAACTGGCGAACTACTTACTCTAGCTTCCCGGCA
ACAATTAATAGACTGGATGGAGGCGGATAAAGTTGCAGGACCACTTCTGCGCTCGGCCCTTCCGGCTGGC
TGGTTTATTGCTGATAAATCTGGAGCCGGTGAGCGTGGAAGCCGCGGTATCATTGCAGCACTGGGGCCAG
ATGGTAAGCCCTCCCGTATCGTAGTTATCTACACGACGGGGAGTCAGGCAACTATGGATGAACGAAATAG
ACAGATCGCTGAGATAGGTGCCTCACTGATTAAGCATTGGTAACTGTCAGACCAAGTTTACTCATATATA
CTTTAGATTGATTTAAAACTTCATTTTTAATTTAAAAGGATCTAGGTGAAGATCCTTTTTGATAATCTCA
TGACCAAAATCCCTTAACGTGAGTTTTCGTTCCACTGAGCGTCAGACCCCGTAGAAAAGATCAAAGGATC
TTCTTGAGATCCTTTTTTTCTGCGCGTAATCTGCTGCTTGCAAACAAAAAAACCACCGCTACCAGCGGTG
GTTTGTTTGCCGGATCAAGAGCTACCAACTCTTTTTCCGAAGGTAACTGGCTTCAGCAGAGCGCAGATAC
CAAATACTGTTCTTCTAGTGTAGCCGTAGTTAGGCCACCACTTCAAGAACTCTGTAGCACCGCCTACATA
CCTCGCTCTGCTAATCCTGTTACCAGTGGCTGCTGCCAGTGGCGATAAGTCGTGTCTTACCGGGTTGGAC
TCAAGACGATAGTTACCGGATAAGGCGCAGCGGTCGGGCTGAACGGGGGGTTCGTGCACACAGCCCAGCT
TGGAGCGAACGACCTACACCGAACTGAGATACCTACAGCGTGAGCTATGAGAAAGCGCCACGCTTCCCGA
AGGGAGAAAGGCGGACAGGTATCCGGTAAGCGGCAGGGTCGGAACAGGAGAGCGCACGAGGGAGCTTCCA
GGGGGAAACGCCTGGTATCTTTATAGTCCTGTCGGGTTTCGCCACCTCTGACTTGAGCGTCGATTTTTGT
GATGCTCGTCAGGGGGGCGGAGCCTATGGAAAAACGCCAGCAACGCGGCCTTTTTACGGTTCCTGGCCTT
TTGCTGGCCTTTTGCTCACATGT
Features (pLannotate 1.2.2; 20 found; start..end, strand, type, name):
      1..241     +  promoter       U6 promoter: RNA polymerase III promoter for human U6 snRNA
    250..270     +  promoter       CMV promoter (fragment): human cytomegalovirus (CMV) immediate early promoter
    270..345     +  misc_RNA       gRNA scaffold: guide RNA scaffold for the Streptococcus pyogenes CRISPR/Cas9 system
    352..395     +  misc_RNA       gRNA scaffold (fragment): guide RNA scaffold for the Streptococcus pyogenes CRISPR/Cas9 system
    442..727     +  enhancer       CMV enhancer: human cytomegalovirus immediate early enhancer; contains an 18-bp deletion relative to the standard CMV enhancer
    729..1006    +  promoter       chicken β-actin promoter: No description available
   1007..1234    +  intron         hybrid intron: hybrid between chicken β-actin (CBA) and minute virus of mice (MMV) introns (Gray et al., 2011)
   1372..2973    +  CDS            Cas9(N): N-terminal portion of Streptococcus pyogenes Cas9 (Zetsche et al., 2015)
   2974..5472    +  CDS            Cas9(C): C-terminal portion of Streptococcus pyogenes Cas9 (Zetsche et al., 2015)
   5473..5520    +  CDS            nucleoplasmin NLS: bipartite nuclear localization signal from nucleoplasmin
   5590..6189    +  CDS            PuroR (fragment): puromycin N-acetyltransferase; pac from Streptomyces; confers resistance to puromycin
   6223..6334    +  polyA_signal   bGH poly(A) signal: bovine growth hormone polyadenylation signal
   6439..6579    +  repeat_region  AAV2 ITR: inverted terminal repeat of adeno-associated virus serotype 2 inverted
   6584..6635    -  misc_feature   bom (fragment): basis of mobility region from pBR322
   6654..7109    +  rep_origin     f1 ori (sequence partly withheld): f1 bacteriophage origin of replication; arrow indicates direction of (+) strand synthesis
   7110..7159    -  misc_feature   bom (fragment): basis of mobility region from pBR322
   7261..7296    -  CDS            rop (fragment): Rop protein, which maintains plasmids at low copy number; rop
   7391..7495    +  promoter       AmpR promoter: bla
   7496..8356    +  CDS            AmpR: β-lactamase; bla; confers resistance to ampicillin, carbenicillin, and related antibiotics
   8527..9115    +  rep_origin     ori: high-copy-number ColE1/pMB1/pBR322/pUC origin of replication
