[The description below was written by a language model from this plasmid's Addgene catalogue record and pLannotate feature annotations shown in this document.]
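Description:
pX459-sg-CMV51 is an all-in-one mammalian CRISPR expression plasmid built on the pX459 backbone. It carries both Streptococcus pyogenes Cas9 and a single guide RNA directed against a site (designated site 51) in the cytomegalovirus promoter. The sequenced record is 9,176 nt. In bacteria the plasmid is maintained at high copy through a ColE1/pUC-type origin and selected with ampicillin via the β-lactamase gene. An f1 phage origin is also present, along with a single AAV2 ITR and short bom and rop fragments that appear to be backbone remnants.

The 20-nt synthetic guide was inserted between the backbone's BbsI sites, which were destroyed in the process. It sits directly downstream of the human U6 RNA polymerase III promoter and directly upstream of the S. pyogenes gRNA scaffold. The annotation software labels this spacer as a "CMV promoter fragment" simply because the guide matches its target. A second, partial scaffold annotation follows the first.

Cas9 is driven by a hybrid promoter made of the CMV enhancer, the chicken β-actin promoter and a hybrid intron. The Cas9 coding sequence is annotated in two contiguous halves and is followed by a nucleoplasmin nuclear localization signal. According to the catalogue entry, the protein carries an N-terminal 3xFLAG tag and is linked through a 2A peptide to puromycin N-acetyltransferase, so one transcript, terminated by the bGH polyadenylation signal, yields both the nuclease and the drug marker. Transfected cells can therefore be enriched with puromycin. The associated work concerns the use of CRISPR-Cas9 to protect cultured cells against viral infection, which is consistent with a guide aimed at cytomegaloviral promoter sequence.
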