Addgene plasmid #179915: pX459-sg-CMV51
Purpose: All in one Cas9 plasmid with puromycin resistance and a single guide RNA targeting cytomegaloviral promoter site 51.
Depositing lab: Indeever Madireddy & Johan Sosa. Depositing organization: BioCurious. Publication: Stably Integrating an Inducible CRISPR-Cas9 to Protect Against Viral Infections in Vitro. Madireddy I, Pierson Smela M. MicroPubl Biol. 2022 Jun 16;2022. doi: 10.17912/micropub.biology.000590. eCollection 2022. PubMed 35789697.
Backbone
  Vector backbone: pX459
  Backbone manufacturer: Dr. Feng Zhang Lab
  Vector type: Mammalian Expression, CRISPR
  Selectable markers: Puromycin
Growth in bacteria
  Bacterial resistance: Ampicillin, 100 μg/mL
  Growth temperature: 37°C
  Growth strain: DH5alpha
  Copy number: High Copy
Gene/Insert
  Gene/Insert name: CMV promoter sgRNA (alt name: Cytomegalovirus promoter single guide RNA)
  gRNA/shRNA sequence: ggatagcggtttgactcacg
  Species: Synthetic
  Insert size (bp): 20
  Promoter: U6
  Tag / fusion protein: 3XFLAG (N terminal on insert); 2A-Puro (C terminal on insert)
  Cloning method: Restriction Enzyme; 5′ cloning site BbsI (destroyed during cloning); 3′ cloning site BbsI (destroyed during cloning)
  Sequencing primers: 5′ GACTATCATATGCTTACCGT
Terms and licenses: Academic/Nonprofit Terms; Industry Terms: Not Available to Industry
Depositor comments: This plasmid was cloned with the one step BbsI restriction enzyme cloning method. Please note that gRNA sequences that do not start with a G, need a G added to the sequence before cloning for U6 promoter transcription.
How to cite: pX459-sg-CMV51 was a gift from Indeever Madireddy & Johan Sosa (Addgene plasmid # 179915 ; http://n2t.net/addgene:179915 ; RRID:Addgene_179915)
