>Addgene plasmid #179915 | pX459-sg-CMV51 | depositor partial sequence | sequence record 349568 | Sequencing of the U6 promoter region to determine successful guide RNA cloning.
TGACGTAGAAAGTAATAATTTCTTGGGTAGTTTGCAGTTTTAAAATTATGTTTTAAAATGGACTATCATA
TGCTTACCGTAACTTGAAAGTATTTCGATTTCTTGGCTTTATATATCTTGTGGAAAGGACGAAACACCGG
ATAGCGGTTTGACTCACGGTTTTAGAGCTAGAAATAGCAAGTTAAAATAAGGCTAGTCCGTTATCAACTT
GAAAAAGTGGCACCGAGTCGGTGCTTTTTTGTTTTAGAGCTAGAAATAGCAAGTTAAAATAAGGCTAGTC
CGTTTTTAGCGCGTGCGCCAATTCTGCAGACAAATGGCTCTAGAGGTACCCGTTACATAACTTACGGTAA
ATGGCCCGCCTGGCTGACCGCCCAACGACCCCCGCCCATTGACGTCAATAGTAACGCCAATAGGGACTTT
CCATTGACGTCAATGGGTGGAGTATTTACGGTAAACTGCCCACTTGGCAGTACATCAAGTGTATCATATG
CCAAGTACGCCCCCTATTGACGTCAATGACGGTAAATGGCCCGCCTGGCATTGTGCCCAGTACATGACCT
TATGGGACTTTCCTACTTGGCAGTACATCTACGTATTAGTCATCGCTATTACCATGGTCGAGGTGAGCCC
CACGTTCTGCTTCACTCTCCCCATCTCCCCCCCCTCCCCACCCCCAATTTTGTATTTATTTATTTTTTAA
TTATTTTGTGCAGCGATGGGGGCGGGGGGGGGGGGGGGG
